>Addgene plasmid #199453 | pCA22-SEC61B 5'HA-TriTag (mTagBFP)-3'HA (HDR donor) | addgene full sequence | sequence record 392215 | Addgene NGS Result
GACGGATCGGGAGATCTCCCGATCCCCTATGGTGCACTCTCAGTACAATCTGCTCTGATGCCGCATAGTT
AAGCCAGTATCTGCTCCCTGCTTGTGTGTTGGAGGTCGCTGAGTAGTGCGCGAGCAAAATTTAAGCTACA
ACAAGGCAAGGCTTGACCGACAATTCCATGAAGAATCTGCTTAGGGTTAGGCGTTTTGCGCTGCTTCGCG
ATGTACGGGCCAGATATACGCGTGGAGCTTACTGAGACTCTTCGGGGAATTCCTGTGAGGGTCTAGTAAC
TGCCTGAGAAAATATCTTGTCTGACCCCGGTTATATTTTTCCTTCGGTAGGGATTGGACTTTCTGAAGGA
CGTTGTGATCCAAAGGAAGGAGGCCGGAGGTCTCTACTTCCCATACAGCAGGTAACTAAGTTGTCTGTAG
CAGACTGTCTACAGGCATATCGTGAGACGACCCAGGCGTCCCTGGGGTCAGAGAGGACCTTGCCTGCAAG
TCCGGGGGCGGGGCCTGAGTCAGTCTCGCCAGCTGCCGGTCTTTCGGGGGCTCCGTAACTTTCTATCCGT
CCGCGTCAGCGCCTTGCCACCCTCATCTCCAATATGGTATGGCGGCCCTTCCATGATCCCCGCCTCTCCC
AGAAGCCCTGACTCCTCCTGCTTTGCGCCGTGCTTTTCCTCTGTAGCTCCCTTGCTTCCCCCAGCCTCGG
GTGTGGGTGTCTAGGCCGGGGTTCTGGGGCAGGCCTGCCGCGCTCACCCGTCTGTCTGCTTGTCTCCCTC
TACAGGGATCGGGTGGTACCAGTGGCATGAGCGAGCTGATTAAGGAGAACATGCACATGAAGCTGTACAT
GGAGGGCACCGTGGACAACCATCACTTCAAGTGCACATCCGAGGGCGAAGGCAAGCCCTACGAGGGCACC
CAGACCATGAGAATCAAGGTGGTCGAGGGCGGCCCTCTCCCCTTCGCCTTCGACATCCTGGCTACTAGCT
TCCTCTACGGCAGCAAGACCTTCATCAACCACACCCAGGGCATCCCCGACTTCTTCAAGCAGTCCTTCCC
TGAGGGCTTCACATGGGAGAGAGTCACCACATACGAAGACGGGGGCGTGCTGACCGCTACCCAGGACACC
AGCCTCCAGGACGTAAGTATGAAATTCAGGGATACGGCCACCTTGTTGGCCGGTAACCTACAAACGGGTG
GAGGATCACCCCACCCGACACGCACCGATGCTCTCCGAGGAGGCACAAGGGTGGAGGAACACCCCACCCT
CCAGGCACCGATGCTCTCCGAGGAGGCAAACAGAAGCACCATCAGGGCTTCTGCTACGCACCGATGCTCT
CCGAGGAGGAACAAGGAATCACCATCAGGGATTCCCTGTGGCACCGATGCTCTCCGAGGAGGACGACGGG
AGGACGATCACGCCTCCCGAATAGCACCGATGCTCTCCGAGGAGGTCAGTGCGTGGAGCATCAGCCCACG
CAGCCAGCACCGATGCTCTCCGAGGAGGCTTTCGCGAAGAGCATCAGCCTTCGCGCCATGCACCGATGCT
CTCCGAGGAGGCCTACAGGAACAGCATCAGCGTTCCTGCCCAGCACCGATGCTCTCCGAGGAGGTGTCCC
CATGCAGCATCAGCGCATGGGCCCCGCACCGATGCTCTCCGAGGAGGCACATCCGAGCACCAACAGGGCT
CGGAGTGTGCACCGATGCTCTCCGAGGAGGACCCTCCATGGACCATCAGGCCATGGACTCTGCACCGATG
CTCTCCGAGGAGGCTTCTCGAAGCAGCATCAGCGCTTCGAAACAGCACCGATGCTCTCCGAGGAGGTTCT
CCACCTTGTTGGCATATTTGCCAAATAGTGGAAATGTGAAGTACTGACAAAACTTTTCCCTTTTTCAATC
TAATAGGGCTGCCTCATCTACAACGTCAAGATCAGAGGGGTGAACTTCACATCCAACGGCCCTGTGATGC
AGAAGAAAACACTCGGCTGGGAGGCCTTCACCGAGACGCTGTACCCCGCTGACGGCGGCCTGGAAGGCAG
AAACGACATGGCCCTGAAGCTCGTGGGCGGGAGCCATCTGATCGCAAACATCAAGACCACATATAGATCC
AAGAAACCCGCTAAGAACCTCAAGATGCCTGGCGTCTACTATGTGGACTACAGACTGGAAAGAATCAAGG
AGGCCAACAACGAGACCTACGTCGAGCAGCACGAGGTGGCAGTGGCCAGATACTGCGACCTCCCTAGCAA
ACTGGGGCACAAGCTTAATGGAACCGGTGCTGGATCCGGTCCTGGTCCGACCCCCAGTGGCACTAACGTG
GGATCCTCAGGGCGCTCTCCCAGCAAAGCAGTGGCCGCCCGGGCGGCGGGATCCACTGTCCGGCAGAGGT
AAGGAACCCTGCAGTTCGTTCGCTTCCAGACTCGGAGATAGGACCCAGAACCTCGCTGATTCTGGGGTGG
AGACCCTAGCATGTGAAGATTGACAAAGGCAAAATGAGCTTCTAGTGACGTGGCCGTGGGAGTAGTTAAA
GGCCTTTTGGGAGGAAGGCGACATTTTTTTTCTCGTTGCTCAGTTTAGGGCACTACTCTTAAAAAAGGAA
AGTTAACAAACTGGAATAGAGTCAGAGATAACTTTGAGAAAACCGATGTCATTAAACTGGTGTCTCTGGA
CCTGAGGTTTGCACTCACATTTCCATCTGGCGGCCCCATAAGCAATCTGTCCTACAGATAACTCGTCCTA
CACAAAACTTAGTCTCTTTTCAGCTCAGCTCTCTCACTCTCAATTATATCTCCTTACTTCCATATGGCAC
TGTTGTACGATATCGGAGCTTACTGAGACTCTTCGGGCCCGGGCGACGGATGGTGATCCCCCTGGCCAGT
GCACGTCTGCTGTCAGATAAAGTCTCCCGTGAACTTTACCCGGTGGTGCATATCGGGGATGAAAGCTGGC
GCATGATGACCACCGATATGGCCAGTGTGCCGGTCTCCGTTATCGGGGAAGAAGTGGCTGATCTCAGCCA
CCGCGAAAATGACATCAAAAACGCCATTAACCTGATGTTCTGGGGAATATAAATGTCAGGCTCCCTTATA
CACAGCCAGTCTGCAGGTCGACGGTCTCGACTCACATGTGAGCAAAAGGCCAGCAAAAGGCCAGGAACCG
TAAAAAGGCCGCGTTGCTGGCGTTTTTCCATAGGCTCCGCCCCCCTGACGAGCATCACAAAAATCGACGC
TCAAGTCAGAGGTGGCGAAACCCGACAGGACTATAAAGATACCAGGCGTTTCCCCCTGGAAGCTCCCTCG
TGCGCTCTCCTGTTCCGACCCTGCCGCTTACCGGATACCTGTCCGCCTTTCTCCCTTCGGGAAGCGTGGC
GCTTTCTCATAGCTCACGCTGTAGGTATCTCAGTTCGGTGTAGGTCGTTCGCTCCAAGCTGGGCTGTGTG
CACGAACCCCCCGTTCAGCCCGACCGCTGCGCCTTATCCGGTAACTATCGTCTTGAGTCCAACCCGGTAA
GACACGACTTATCGCCACTGGCAGCAGCCACTGGTAACAGGATTAGCAGAGCGAGGTATGTAGGCGGTGC
TACAGAGTTCTTGAAGTGGTGGCCTAACTACGGCTACACTAGAAGAACAGTATTTGGTATCTGCGCTCTG
CTGAAGCCAGTTACCTTCGGAAAAAGAGTTGGTAGCTCTTGATCCGGCAAACAAACCACCGCTGGTAGCG
GTGGTTTTTTTGTTTGCAAGCAGCAGATTACGCGCAGAAAAAAAGGATCTCAAGAAGATCCTTTGATCTT
TTCTACGGGGTCTGACGCTCAGTGGAACGAAAACTCACGTTAAGGGATTTTGGTCATGAGATTATCAAAA
AGGATCTTCACCTAGATCCTTTTAAATTAAAAATGAAGTTTTAAATCAATCTAAAGTATATATGAGTAAA
CTTGGTCTGACAGTTACCAATGCTTAATCAGTGAGGCACCTATCTCAGCGATCTGTCTATTTCGTTCATC
CATAGTTGCCTGACTCCCCGTCGTGTAGATAACTACGATACGGGAGGGCTTACCATCTGGCCCCAGTGCT
GCAATGATACCGCGAGAACCACGCTCACCGGCTCCAGATTTATCAGCAATAAACCAGCCAGCCGGAAGGG
CCGAGCGCAGAAGTGGTCCTGCAACTTTATCCGCCTCCATCCAGTCTATTAATTGTTGCCGGGAAGCTAG
AGTAAGTAGTTCGCCAGTTAATAGTTTGCGCAACGTTGTTGCCATTGCTACAGGCATCGTGGTGTCACGC
TCGTCGTTTGGTATGGCTTCATTCAGCTCCGGTTCCCAACGATCAAGGCGAGTTACATGATCCCCCATGT
TGTGCAAAAAAGCGGTTAGCTCCTTCGGTCCTCCGATCGTTGTCAGAAGTAAGTTGGCCGCAGTGTTATC
ACTCATGGTTATGGCAGCACTGCATAATTCTCTTACTGTCATGCCATCCGTAAGATGCTTTTCTGTGACT
GGTGAGTACTCAACCAAGTCATTCTGAGAATAGTGTATGCGGCGACCGAGTTGCTCTTGCCCGGCGTCAA
TACGGGATAATACCGCGCCACATAGCAGAACTTTAAAAGTGCTCATCATTGGAAAACGTTCTTCGGGGCG
AAAACTCTCAAGGATCTTACCGCTGTTGAGATCCAGTTCGATGTAACCCACTCGTGCACCCAACTGATCT
TCAGCATCTTTTACTTTCACCAGCGTTTCTGGGTGAGCAAAAACAGGAAGGCAAAATGCCGCAAAAAAGG
GAATAAGGGCGACACGGAAATGTTGAATACTCATACTCTTCCTTTTTCAATATTATTGAAGCATTTATCA
GGGTTATTGTCTCATGAGCGGATACATATTTGAATGTATTTAGAAAAATAAACAAATAGGGGTTCCGCGC
ACATTTCCCCGAAAAGTGCCACCTGACGTC
Features (pLannotate 1.2.2; 8 found; start..end, strand, type, name):
     28..80      -  misc_feature   bom (fragment): basis of mobility region from pBR322
    779..1132    +  CDS            cp-mKate (fragment): cp-mKate is a basic (constitutively fluorescent) red fluorescent protein published in 2011, derived from Entacmaea quadricolor.
   1897..2259    +  CDS            TagBFP (fragment): TagBFP is a basic (constitutively fluorescent) blue fluorescent protein published in 2008, derived from Entacmaea quadricolor. It is reported to be a very rapidly-maturing monomer with very low acid sensitivity.
   2281..2379    +  CDS            Sec61β (fragment): human Sec61β subunit of the translocon in the endoplasmic reticulum; SEC61B
   2841..3062    +  CDS            ccdB (fragment): CcdB, a bacterial toxin that poisons DNA gyrase; ccdB; Plasmids containing the ccdB gene cannot be propagated in standard E. coli strains.
   3175..3763    -  rep_origin     ori: high-copy-number ColE1/pMB1/pBR322/pUC origin of replication
   3934..4794    -  CDS            AmpR: β-lactamase; bla; confers resistance to ampicillin, carbenicillin, and related antibiotics
   4795..4899    -  promoter       AmpR promoter: bla
