[The description below was written by a language model from this plasmid's Addgene catalogue record and pLannotate feature annotations shown in this document.]
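Description:
pCA22-SEC61B 5'HA-TriTag (mTagBFP)-3'HA is a CRISPR homology-directed repair donor plasmid built on a pUC19 backbone by Gibson assembly. According to its stated purpose, it is used to knock a TriTag cassette containing the blue fluorescent protein mTagBFP into the C-terminus of the endogenous human SEC61B gene, which encodes the β subunit of the endoplasmic reticulum translocon. The plasmid is about 4.9 kb. It is maintained in E. coli at high copy through the ColE1/pUC origin and selected with ampicillin through the β-lactamase gene and its native promoter. A fragment of the pBR322 bom region is also detected. No mammalian promoter or selection marker is annotated, which fits a donor whose payload is meant to be expressed from the SEC61B locus after integration.

The insert is a synthetic template in which the TriTag is flanked by 5' and 3' homology arms matching SEC61B. When it is delivered with Cas9 and a guide RNA that cuts near the target site, the arms direct repair so that the tag is copied into the genome. The automated annotation detects two separated fragments with similarity to Entacmaea quadricolor-derived fluorescent proteins, one called as cp-mKate and one as TagBFP. Both probably reflect the mTagBFP coding sequence, possibly interrupted by other tag components. The record does not spell out what the TriTag consists of, so this remains an inference. A short Sec61β coding fragment lies immediately downstream of the TagBFP match and presumably belongs to a homology arm. A partial ccdB match is also annotated near the origin. It is only a fragment, and the record gives no role for it. The associated publication concerns gene activation guided by nascent RNA-bound transcription factors, but the record does not say how this tagged locus is used in that work.
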