Addgene plasmid #199453: pCA22-SEC61B 5'HA-TriTag (mTagBFP)-3'HA (HDR donor)
Purpose: CRISPR donor plasmid to insert TriTag (mTagBFP) into the C-terminus of human SEC61B gene
Depositing lab: Baohui Chen. Depositing organization: Zhejiang University School of Medicine. Publication: Gene activation guided by nascent RNA-bound transcription factors. Liang Y, Xu H, Cheng T, Fu Y, Huang H, Qian W, Wang J, Zhou Y, Qian P, Yin Y, Xu P, Zou W, Chen B. Nat Commun. 2022 Nov 28;13(1):7329. doi: 10.1038/s41467-022-35041-7. PubMed 36443367.
Backbone
  Vector backbone: pUC19
  Vector type: CRISPR
Growth in bacteria
  Bacterial resistance: Ampicillin, 100 μg/mL
  Growth temperature: 37°C
  Growth strain: NEB Stable
  Copy number: High Copy
Gene/Insert
  Gene/Insert name: HDR donor template
  Species: Synthetic
  Cloning method: Gibson Cloning
Terms and licenses: Academic/Nonprofit Terms; Industry Terms: Not Available to Industry
How to cite: pCA22-SEC61B 5'HA-TriTag (mTagBFP)-3'HA (HDR donor) was a gift from Baohui Chen (Addgene plasmid # 199453 ; http://n2t.net/addgene:199453 ; RRID:Addgene_199453)
